>Addgene plasmid #89332 | PTEN-VC | addgene full sequence | sequence record 176937 | Addgene NGS Result
GACGTCGACGGATCGGGAGATCTCCCGATCCCCTATGGTGCACTCTCAGTACAATCTGCTCTGATGCCGC
ATAGTTAAGCCAGTATCTGCTCCCTGCTTGTGTGTTGGAGGTCGCTGAGTAGTGCGCGAGCAAAATTTAA
GCTACAACAAGGCAAGGCTTGACCGACAATTGCATGAAGAATCTGCTTAGGGTTAGGCGTTTTGCGCTGC
TTCGCGATGTACGGGCCAGATATACGCGTTGACATTGATTATTGACTAGTTATTAATAGTAATCAATTAC
GGGGTCATTAGTTCATAGCCCATATATGGAGTTCCGCGTTACATAACTTACGGTAAATGGCCCGCCTGGC
TGACCGCCCAACGACCCCCGCCCATTGACGTCAATAATGACGTATGTTCCCATAGTAACGCCAATAGGGA
CTTTCCATTGACGTCAATGGGTGGAGTATTTACGGTAAACTGCCCACTTGGCAGTACATCAAGTGTATCA
TATGCCAAGTACGCCCCCTATTGACGTCAATGACGGTAAATGGCCCGCCTGGCATTATGCCCAGTACATG
ACCTTATGGGACTTTCCTACTTGGCAGTACATCTACGTATTAGTCATCGCTATTACCATGGTGATGCGGT
TTTGGCAGTACATCAATGGGCGTGGATAGCGGTTTGACTCACGGGGATTTCCAAGTCTCCACCCCATTGA
CGTCAATGGGAGTTTGTTTTGGCACCAAAATCAACGGGACTTTCCAAAATGTCGTAACAACTCCGCCCCA
TTGACGCAAATGGGCGGTAGGCGTGTACGGTGGGAGGTCTATATAAGCAGAGCTCTCTGGCTAACTAGAG
AACCCACTGCTTACTGGCTTATCGAAATTAATACGACTCACTATAGGGAGACCCAAGCTGGCTAGCGTTT
AAACTTAAGATGACAGCCATCATCAAAGAGATCGTTAGCAGAAACAAAAGGAGATATCAAGAGGATGGAT
TCGACTTAGACTTGACCTATATTTATCCAAACATTATTGCTATGGGATTTCCTGCAGAAAGACTTGAAGG
CGTATACAGGAACAATATTGATGATGTAGTAAGGTTTTTGGATTCAAAGCATAAAAACCATTACAAGATA
TACAATCTTTGTGCTGAAAGACATTATGACACCGCCAAATTTAATTGCAGAGTTGCACAATATCCTTTTG
AAGACCATAACCCACCACAGCTAGAACTTATCAAACCCTTTTGTGAAGATCTTGACCAATGGCTAAGTGA
AGATGACAATCATGTTGCAGCAATTCACTGTAAAGCTGGAAAGGGACGAACTGGTGTAATGATATGTGCA
TATTTATTACATCGGGGCAAATTTTTAAAGGCACAAGAGGCCCTAGATTTCTATGGGGAAGTAAGGACCA
GAGACAAAAAGGGAGTAACTATTCCCAGTCAGAGGCGCTATGTGTATTATTATAGCTACCTGTTAAAGAA
TCATCTGGATTATAGACCAGTGGCACTGTTGTTTCACAAGATGATGTTTGAAACTATTCCAATGTTCAGT
GGCGGAACTTGCAATCCTCAGTTTGTGGTCTGCCAGCTAAAGGTGAAGATATATTCCTCCAATTCAGGAC
CCACACGACGGGAAGACAAGTTCATGTACTTTGAGTTCCCTCAGCCGTTACCTGTGTGTGGTGATATCAA
AGTAGAGTTCTTCCACAAACAGAACAAGATGCTAAAAAAGGACAAAATGTTTCACTTTTGGGTAAATACA
TTCTTCATACCAGGACCAGAGGAAACCTCAGAAAAAGTAGAAAATGGAAGTCTATGTGATCAAGAAATCG
ATAGCATTTGCAGTATAGAGCGTGCAGATAATGACAAGGAATATCTAGTACTTACTTTAACAAAAAATGA
TCTTGACAAAGCAAATAAAGACAAAGCCAACCGATACTTTTCTCCAAATTTTAAGGTGAAGCTGTACTTC
ACAAAAACAGTAGAGGAGCCGTCAAATCCAGAGGCTAGCAGTTCAACTTCTGTAACACCAGATGTTAGTG
ACAATGAACCTGATCATTATAGATATTCTGACACCACTGACTCTGATCCAGAGAATGAACCTTTTGATGA
AGATCAGCATACACAAATTACAAAAGTCCTCGAGAAGAACGGCATCAAGGCCAACTTCAAGATCCGCCAC
AACATCGAGGACGGCGGCGTGCAGCTCGCCGACCACTACCAGCAGAACACCCCCATCGGCGACGGCCCCG
TGCTGCTGCCCGACAACCACTACCTGAGCTACCAGTCCGCCCTGAGCAAAGACCCCAACGAGAAGCGCGA
TCACATGGTCCTGCTGGAGTTCGTGACCGCCGCCGGGATCACTCTCGGCATGGACGAGCTGTACAAGTAA
TCTAGAGGGCCCGTTTAAACCCGCTGATCAGCCTCGACTGTGCCTTCTAGTTGCCAGCCATCTGTTGTTT
GCCCCTCCCCCGTGCCTTCCTTGACCCTGGAAGGTGCCACTCCCACTGTCCTTTCCTAATAAAATGAGGA
AATTGCATCGCATTGTCTGAGTAGGTGTCATTCTATTCTGGGGGGTGGGGTGGGGCAGGACAGCAAGGGG
GAGGATTGGGAAGACAATAGCAGGCATGCTGGGGATGCGGTGGGCTCTATGGCTTCTGAGGCGGAAAGAA
CCAGCTGGGGCTCTAGGGGGTATCCCC
[124 nt withheld, positions 2688-2811]
C
[91 nt withheld, positions 2813-2903]
A
[49 nt withheld, positions 2905-2953]
CCTTTGACGTTGGAGTCCACGTTCTTT
[37 nt withheld, positions 2981-3017]
ACCCTATCTCGGTCTATTCTTTTGATTTATAAGGGATTTTGCCGATTTCGGCCTATTGGTTAAAAAATGA
GCTGATTTAACAAAAATTTAACGCGAATTAATTCTGTGGAATGTGTGTCAGTTAGGGTGTGGAAAGTCCC
CAGGCTCCCCAGCAGGCAGAAGTATGCAAAGCATGCATCTCAATTAGTCAGCAACCAGGTGTGGAAAGTC
CCCAGGCTCCCCAGCAGGCAGAAGTATGCAAAGCATGCATCTCAATTAGTCAGCAACCATAGTCCCGCCC
CTAACTCCGCCCATCCCGCCCCTAACTCCGCCCAGTTCCGCCCATTCTCCGCCCCATGGCTGACTAATTT
TTTTTATTTATGCAGAGGCCGAGGCCGCCTCTGCCTCTGAGCTATTCCAGAAGTAGTGAGGAGGCTTTTT
TGGAGGCCTAGGCTTTTGCAAAAAGCTCCCGGGAGCTTGTATATCCATTTTCGGATCTGATCAAGAGACA
GGATGAGGATCGTTTCGCATGATTGAACAAGATGGATTGCACGCAGGTTCTCCGGCCGCTTGGGTGGAGA
GGCTATTCGGCTATGACTGGGCACAACAGACAATCGGCTGCTCTGATGCCGCCGTGTTCCGGCTGTCAGC
GCAGGGGCGCCCGGTTCTTTTTGTCAAGACCGACCTGTCCGGTGCCCTGAATGAACTGCAGGACGAGGCA
GCGCGGCTATCGTGGCTGGCCACGACGGGCGTTCCTTGCGCAGCTGTGCTCGACGTTGTCACTGAAGCGG
GAAGGGACTGGCTGCTATTGGGCGAAGTGCCGGGGCAGGATCTCCTGTCATCTCACCTTGCTCCTGCCGA
GAAAGTATCCATCATGGCTGATGCAATGCGGCGGCTGCATACGCTTGATCCGGCTACCTGCCCATTCGAC
CACCAAGCGAAACATCGCATCGAGCGAGCACGTACTCGGATGGAAGCCGGTCTTGTCGATCAGGATGATC
TGGACGAAGAGCATCAGGGGCTCGCGCCAGCCGAACTGTTCGCCAGGCTCAAGGCGCGCATGCCCGACGG
CGAGGATCTCGTCGTGACCCATGGCGATGCCTGCTTGCCGAATATCATGGTGGAAAATGGCCGCTTTTCT
GGATTCATCGACTGTGGCCGGCTGGGTGTGGCGGACCGCTATCAGGACATAGCGTTGGCTACCCGTGATA
TTGCTGAAGAGCTTGGCGGCGAATGGGCTGACCGCTTCCTCGTGCTTTACGGTATCGCCGCTCCCGATTC
GCAGCGCATCGCCTTCTATCGCCTTCTTGACGAGTTCTTCTGAGCGGGACTCTGGGGTTCGAAATGACCG
ACCAAGCGACGCCCAACCTGCCATCACGAGATTTCGATTCCACCGCCGCCTTCTATGAAAGGTTGGGCTT
CGGAATCGTTTTCCGGGACGCCGGCTGGATGATCCTCCAGCGCGGGGATCTCATGCTGGAGTTCTTCGCC
CACCCCAACTTGTTTATTGCAGCTTATAATGGTTACAAATAAAGCAATAGCATCACAAATTTCACAAATA
AAGCATTTTTTTCACTGCATTCTAGTTGTGGTTTGTCCAAACTCATCAATGTATCTTATCATGTCTGTAT
ACCGTCGACCTCTAGCTAGAGCTTGGCGTAATCATGGTCATAGCTGTTTCCTGTGTGAAATTGTTATCCG
CTCACAATTCCACACAACATACGAGCCGGAAGCATAAAGTGTAAAGCCTGGGGTGCCTAATGAGTGAGCT
AACTCACATTAATTGCGTTGCGCTCACTGCCCGCTTTCCAGTCGGGAAACCTGTCGTGCCAGCTGCATTA
ATGAATCGGCCAACGCGCGGGGAGAGGCGGTTTGCGTATTGGGCGCTCTTCCGCTTCCTCGCTCACTGAC
TCGCTGCGCTCGGTCGTTCGGCTGCGGCGAGCGGTATCAGCTCACTCAAAGGCGGTAATACGGTTATCCA
CAGAATCAGGGGATAACGCAGGAAAGAACATGTGAGCAAAAGGCCAGCAAAAGGCCAGGAACCGTAAAAA
GGCCGCGTTGCTGGCGTTTTTCCATAGGCTCCGCCCCCCTGACGAGCATCACAAAAATCGACGCTCAAGT
CAGAGGTGGCGAAACCCGACAGGACTATAAAGATACCAGGCGTTTCCCCCTGGAAGCTCCCTCGTGCGCT
CTCCTGTTCCGACCCTGCCGCTTACCGGATACCTGTCCGCCTTTCTCCCTTCGGGAAGCGTGGCGCTTTC
TCATAGCTCACGCTGTAGGTATCTCAGTTCGGTGTAGGTCGTTCGCTCCAAGCTGGGCTGTGTGCACGAA
CCCCCCGTTCAGCCCGACCGCTGCGCCTTATCCGGTAACTATCGTCTTGAGTCCAACCCGGTAAGACACG
ACTTATCGCCACTGGCAGCAGCCACTGGTAACAGGATTAGCAGAGCGAGGTATGTAGGCGGTGCTACAGA
GTTCTTGAAGTGGTGGCCTAACTACGGCTACACTAGAAGAACAGTATTTGGTATCTGCGCTCTGCTGAAG
CCAGTTACCTTCGGAAAAAGAGTTGGTAGCTCTTGATCCGGCAAACAAACCACCGCTGGTAGCGGTGGTT
TTTTTGTTTGCAAGCAGCAGATTACGCGCAGAAAAAAAGGATCTCAAGAAGATCCTTTGATCTTTTCTAC
GGGGTCTGACGCTCAGTGGAACGAAAACTCACGTTAAGGGATTTTGGTCATGAGATTATCAAAAAGGATC
TTCACCTAGATCCTTTTAAATTAAAAATGAAGTTTTAAATCAATCTAAAGTATATATGAGTAAACTTGGT
CTGACAGTTACCAATGCTTAATCAGTGAGGCACCTATCTCAGCGATCTGTCTATTTCGTTCATCCATAGT
TGCCTGACTCCCCGTCGTGTAGATAACTACGATACGGGAGGGCTTACCATCTGGCCCCAGTGCTGCAATG
ATACCGCGAGACCCACGCTCACCGGCTCCAGATTTATCAGCAATAAACCAGCCAGCCGGAAGGGCCGAGC
GCAGAAGTGGTCCTGCAACTTTATCCGCCTCCATCCAGTCTATTAATTGTTGCCGGGAAGCTAGAGTAAG
TAGTTCGCCAGTTAATAGTTTGCGCAACGTTGTTGCCATTGCTACAGGCATCGTGGTGTCACGCTCGTCG
TTTGGTATGGCTTCATTCAGCTCCGGTTCCCAACGATCAAGGCGAGTTACATGATCCCCCATGTTGTGCA
AAAAAGCGGTTAGCTCCTTCGGTCCTCCGATCGTTGTCAGAAGTAAGTTGGCCGCAGTGTTATCACTCAT
GGTTATGGCAGCACTGCATAATTCTCTTACTGTCATGCCATCCGTAAGATGCTTTTCTGTGACTGGTGAG
TACTCAACCAAGTCATTCTGAGAATAGTGTATGCGGCGACCGAGTTGCTCTTGCCCGGCGTCAATACGGG
ATAATACCGCGCCACATAGCAGAACTTTAAAAGTGCTCATCATTGGAAAACGTTCTTCGGGGCGAAAACT
CTCAAGGATCTTACCGCTGTTGAGATCCAGTTCGATGTAACCCACTCGTGCACCCAACTGATCTTCAGCA
TCTTTTACTTTCACCAGCGTTTCTGGGTGAGCAAAAACAGGAAGGCAAAATGCCGCAAAAAAGGGAATAA
GGGCGACACGGAAATGTTGAATACTCATACTCTTCCTTTTTCAATATTATTGAAGCATTTATCAGGGTTA
TTGTCTCATGAGCGGATACATATTTGAATGTATTTAGAAAAATAAACAAATAGGGGTTCCGCGCACATTT
CCCCGAAAAGTGCCACCT
Features (pLannotate 1.2.2; 21 found; start..end, strand, type, name):
     34..86      -  misc_feature   bom (fragment): basis of mobility region from pBR322
    241..620     +  enhancer       CMV enhancer: human cytomegalovirus immediate early enhancer
    621..824     +  promoter       CMV promoter: human cytomegalovirus (CMV) immediate early promoter
    820..853     +  LTR            5' LTR (truncated) (fragment): truncated 5' long terminal repeat (LTR) from HIV-1
    869..887     +  promoter       T7 promoter: promoter for bacteriophage T7 RNA polymerase
    920..2128    +  CDS            PTEN: PTEN_HUMAN - Also known as MMAC1, TEP1. Experimental evidence at protein level: Swiss-Prot protein existence level 1. [Isoform alpha]: Functional kinase, like isoform 1 it antagonizes the PI3K-AKT/PKB signaling pathway. Plays a role in mitochondrial energetic metabolism by promoting COX activity and ATP production, via collaboration with isoform 1 in increasing protein levels of PINK1. From Homo sapiens (Human).
   2133..2377    +  CDS            VC155 (fragment): C-terminal fragment of mVenus for use in bimolecular fluorescence complementation (BiFC) (Kodama and Hu, 2010)
   2418..2642    +  polyA_signal   bGH poly(A) signal: bovine growth hormone polyadenylation signal
   2646..2667    +  promoter       SV40 promoter (fragment): SV40 enhancer and early promoter
   2688..3116    +  rep_origin     f1 ori (sequence partly withheld): f1 bacteriophage origin of replication; arrow indicates direction of (+) strand synthesis
   3130..3459    +  promoter       SV40 promoter: SV40 enhancer and early promoter
   3526..4317    +  CDS            neo: KKA2_KLEPN - Also known as kan, nptII. Experimental evidence at protein level: Swiss-Prot protein existence level 1. Resistance to kanamycin, neomycin, paromomycin, ribostamycin, butirosin and gentamicin B. From Klebsiella pneumoniae.
   4341..4499    +  CDS            ble (fragment): BLE_KLEPN - Experimental evidence at protein level: Swiss-Prot protein existence level 1. Binding protein with a strong affinity to the bleomycin family of antibiotics. Binds to CL990; an antimitotic-antibiotic compound. From Klebsiella pneumoniae.
   4494..4615    +  polyA_signal   SV40 poly(A) signal: SV40 polyadenylation signal
   4688..4704    -  protein_bind   lac operator: The lac repressor binds to the lac operator to inhibit transcription in E. coli. This inhibition can be relieved by adding lactose or isopropyl-β-D-thiogalactopyranoside (IPTG). lac repressor encoded by lacI
   4712..4742    -  promoter       lac promoter: promoter for the E. coli lac operon
   4757..4778    -  protein_bind   CAP binding site: CAP binding activates transcription in the presence of cAMP. E. coli catabolite activator protein
   4791..4883    -  CDS            lacI (fragment): lac repressor; lacI; The lac repressor binds to the lac operator to inhibit transcription in E. coli. This inhibition can be relieved by adding lactose or isopropyl-β-D-thiogalactopyranoside (IPTG).
   5066..5654    -  rep_origin     ori: high-copy-number ColE1/pMB1/pBR322/pUC origin of replication
   5825..6685    -  CDS            AmpR: β-lactamase; bla; confers resistance to ampicillin, carbenicillin, and related antibiotics
   6686..6790    -  promoter       AmpR promoter: bla
