[The description below was written by a language model from this plasmid's Addgene catalogue record and pLannotate feature annotations shown in this document.]
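Description:
PTEN-VC is a mammalian expression plasmid built on the pcDNA3.1 backbone that produces human PTEN fused at its C-terminus to the C-terminal fragment of the yellow fluorescent protein Venus. The PTEN coding sequence (about 1.2 kb) was inserted between AflII and XhoI sites, replacing the alpha-synuclein insert of a parental alpha-synuclein-VC construct that already carried the Venus fragment. The feature table shows the PTEN open reading frame followed almost immediately by a partial match to VC155, the C-terminal mVenus fragment used for bimolecular fluorescence complementation (BiFC). Transcription is driven by the CMV immediate early enhancer and promoter and terminated by the bovine growth hormone polyadenylation signal. A T7 promoter lies just upstream of the insert and serves, together with the bGH region, as a sequencing primer site.

In E. coli the plasmid is maintained through a high-copy ColE1/pUC-type origin and selected with ampicillin via the β-lactamase gene; an f1 origin is also present. For mammalian cells, an SV40 early promoter drives the neomycin phosphotransferase gene with an SV40 polyadenylation signal, allowing G418 selection of stable transfectants. The Venus fragment is non-fluorescent by itself, so the construct is suited to BiFC assays, in which fluorescence is reconstituted only when PTEN-VC comes into close proximity with a partner protein carrying the complementary N-terminal Venus fragment. The record does not name specific partners. The sequenced record is 6,815 nt, somewhat shorter than the 7,155 bp total size listed in the catalogue. A few short annotated fragments (HIV-1 LTR, ble, lacI) appear to be incidental partial matches rather than functional elements.
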