Addgene plasmid #89332: PTEN-VC
Purpose: expresses hPTEN fused to the C-terminal part of Venus
Depositing lab: Tiago Outeiro.
Backbone
  Vector backbone: pcDNA3.1
  Backbone size w/o insert (bp): 5642
  Total vector size (bp): 7155
  Vector type: Mammalian Expression
  Selectable markers: Neomycin (select with G418)
Growth in bacteria
  Bacterial resistance: Ampicillin, 100 μg/mL
  Growth temperature: 37°C
  Growth strain: DH5alpha
  Copy number: Unknown
Gene/Insert
  Gene/Insert name: PTEN1
  Species: H. sapiens (human)
  Insert size (bp): 1212
  GenBank ID: NM_000314 NM_000314
  Entrez Gene: PTEN (a.k.a. 10q23del, BZS, CWS1, DEC, GLM2, MHAM, MMAC1, PTEN1, PTENbeta, TEP1)
  Promoter: CMV
  Tag / fusion protein: C-terminal part of Venus (C terminal on backbone)
  Cloning method: Restriction Enzyme; 5′ cloning site AflII (not destroyed); 3′ cloning site XhoI (not destroyed)
  Sequencing primers: 5′ T7; 3′ bGH
Resource information
  A portion of this plasmid was derived from a plasmid made by: Original clone (alpha-Synuclein-VC) comes from Pamela J.McLean.
Terms and licenses: Academic/Nonprofit Terms; Industry Terms: Not Available to Industry
Depositor comments: Original clone (alpha Synuclein-VC) includes already the C-terminal part of venus, and was a gift from Pamela J.McLean.
How to cite: PTEN-VC was a gift from Tiago Outeiro (Addgene plasmid # 89332 ; http://n2t.net/addgene:89332 ; RRID:Addgene_89332)
