LOCUS       Exported 6896 bp ds-DNA circular SYN 13-MAY-2021
DEFINITION  expresses hPTEN fused to the C-terminal part of Venus.
ACCESSION   .
VERSION     .
KEYWORDS    PTEN-VC
SOURCE      synthetic DNA construct
  ORGANISM  synthetic DNA construct
REFERENCE   1 (bases 1 to 6896)
  TITLE     Unpublished plasmid
REFERENCE   2 (bases 1 to 6896)
  AUTHORS   .
  TITLE     Direct Submission
  JOURNAL   Exported May 13, 2021 from SnapGene Server 1.1.58
            http://www.snapgene.com
FEATURES             Location/Qualifiers
     source          1..6896
                     /organism="synthetic DNA construct"
                     /mol_type="other DNA"
     primer_bind     complement(51..70)
                     /label=pRS-marker
                     /note="pRS vectors, use to sequence yeast selectable
                     marker"
     enhancer        242..621
                     /label=CMV enhancer
                     /note="human cytomegalovirus immediate early enhancer"
     promoter        622..825
                     /label=CMV promoter
                     /note="human cytomegalovirus (CMV) immediate early
                     promoter"
     primer_bind     776..796
                     /label=CMV-F
                     /note="Human CMV immediate early promoter, forward primer"
     primer_bind     870..889
                     /label=T7
                     /note="T7 promoter, forward primer"
     promoter        870..888
                     /label=T7 promoter
                     /note="promoter for bacteriophage T7 RNA polymerase"
     primer_bind     2315..2336
                     /label=EGFP-C
                     /note="EGFP, forward primer"
     primer_bind     complement(2413..2430)
                     /label=BGH-rev
                     /note="Bovine growth hormone terminator, reverse primer.
                     Also called BGH reverse"
     polyA_signal    2419..2643
                     /label=bGH poly(A) signal
                     /note="bovine growth hormone polyadenylation signal"
     rep_origin      2689..3117
                     /direction=RIGHT
                     /label=f1 ori
                     /note="f1 bacteriophage origin of replication; arrow
                     indicates direction of (+) strand synthesis"
     primer_bind     complement(2776..2795)
                     /label=F1ori-R
                     /note="F1 origin, reverse primer"
     primer_bind     2986..3007
                     /label=F1ori-F
                     /note="F1 origin, forward primer"
     primer_bind     complement(3126..3146)
                     /label=pBABE 3'
                     /note="SV40 enhancer, reverse primer for pBABE vectors"
     promoter        3131..3460
                     /label=SV40 promoter
                     /note="SV40 enhancer and early promoter"
     rep_origin      3311..3446
                     /label=SV40 ori
                     /note="SV40 origin of replication"
     primer_bind     3373..3392
                     /label=SV40pro-F
                     /note="SV40 promoter/origin, forward primer"
     CDS             3527..4321
                     /codon_start=1
                     /gene="aph(3')-II (or nptII)"
                     /product="aminoglycoside phosphotransferase from Tn5"
                     /label=NeoR/KanR
                     /note="confers resistance to neomycin, kanamycin, and G418
                     (Geneticin(R))"
                     /translation="MIEQDGLHAGSPAAWVERLFGYDWAQQTIGCSDAAVFRLSAQGRP
                     VLFVKTDLSGALNELQDEAARLSWLATTGVPCAAVLDVVTEAGRDWLLLGEVPGQDLLS
                     SHLAPAEKVSIMADAMRRLHTLDPATCPFDHQAKHRIERARTRMEAGLVDQDDLDEEHQ
                     GLAPAELFARLKARMPDGEDLVVTHGDACLPNIMVENGRFSGFIDCGRLGVADRYQDIA
                     LATRDIAEELGGEWADRFLVLYGIAAPDSQRIAFYRLLDEFF"
     primer_bind     complement(3581..3600)
                     /label=Neo-R
                     /note="Neomycin resistance gene, reverse primer"
     primer_bind     4191..4210
                     /label=Neo-F
                     /note="Neomycin resistance gene, forward primer"
     polyA_signal    4495..4616
                     /label=SV40 poly(A) signal
                     /note="SV40 polyadenylation signal"
     primer_bind     complement(4532..4551)
                     /label=SV40pA-R
                     /note="SV40 polyA, reverse primer"
     primer_bind     4586..4605
                     /label=EBV-rev
                     /note="SV40 polyA terminator, reverse primer"
     primer_bind     complement(4665..4681)
                     /label=M13 rev
                     /note="common sequencing primer, one of multiple similar
                     variants"
     primer_bind     complement(4665..4681)
                     /label=M13 Reverse
                     /note="In lacZ gene. Also called M13-rev"
     primer_bind     complement(4678..4700)
                     /label=M13/pUC Reverse
                     /note="In lacZ gene"
     protein_bind    4689..4705
                     /label=lac operator
                     /bound_moiety="lac repressor encoded by lacI"
                     /note="The lac repressor binds to the lac operator to
                     inhibit transcription in E. coli. This inhibition can be
                     relieved by adding lactose or
                     isopropyl-beta-D-thiogalactopyranoside (IPTG)."
     promoter        complement(4713..4743)
                     /label=lac promoter
                     /note="promoter for the E. coli lac operon"
     protein_bind    4758..4779
                     /label=CAP binding site
                     /bound_moiety="E. coli catabolite activator protein"
                     /note="CAP binding activates transcription in the presence
                     of cAMP."
     primer_bind     complement(4896..4913)
                     /label=L4440
                     /note="L4440 vector, forward primer"
     rep_origin      complement(5067..5652)
                     /direction=LEFT
                     /label=ori
                     /note="high-copy-number ColE1/pMB1/pBR322/pUC origin of
                     replication"
     primer_bind     complement(5147..5166)
                     /label=pBR322ori-F
                     /note="pBR322 origin, forward primer"
     CDS             complement(5823..6683)
                     /codon_start=1
                     /gene="bla"
                     /product="beta-lactamase"
                     /label=AmpR
                     /note="confers resistance to ampicillin, carbenicillin, and
                     related antibiotics"
                     /translation="MSIQHFRVALIPFFAAFCLPVFAHPETLVKVKDAEDQLGARVGYI
                     ELDLNSGKILESFRPEERFPMMSTFKVLLCGAVLSRIDAGQEQLGRRIHYSQNDLVEYS
                     PVTEKHLTDGMTVRELCSAAITMSDNTAANLLLTTIGGPKELTAFLHNMGDHVTRLDRW
                     EPELNEAIPNDERDTTMPVAMATTLRKLLTGELLTLASRQQLIDWMEADKVAGPLLRSA
                     LPAGWFIADKSGAGERGSRGIIAALGPDGKPSRIVVIYTTGSQATMDERNRQIAEIGAS
                     LIKHW"
     primer_bind     6446..6465
                     /label=Amp-R
                     /note="Ampicillin resistance gene, reverse primer"
     promoter        complement(6684..6788)
                     /gene="bla"
                     /label=AmpR promoter
ORIGIN
        1 cctgaaagac ggatcgggag atctcccgat cccctatggt gcactctcag tacaatctgc
       61 tctgatgccg catagttaag ccagtatctg ctccctgctt gtgtgttgga ggtcgctgag
      121 tagtgcgcga gcaaaattta agctacaaca aggcaaggct tgaccgacaa ttgcatgaag
      181 aatctgctta gggttaggcg ttttgcgctg cttcgcgatg tacgggccag atatacgcgt
      241 tgacattgat tattgactag ttattaatag taatcaatta cggggtcatt agttcatagc
      301 ccatatatgg agttccgcgt tacataactt acggtaaatg gcccgcctgg ctgaccgccc
      361 aacgaccccc gcccattgac gtcaataatg acgtatgttc ccatagtaac gccaataggg
      421 actttccatt gacgtcaatg ggtggagtat ttacggtaaa ctgcccactt ggcagtacat
      481 caagtgtatc atatgccaag tacgccccct attgacgtca atgacggtaa atggcccgcc
      541 tggcattatg cccagtacat gaccttatgg gactttccta cttggcagta catctacgta
      601 ttagtcatcg ctattaccat ggtgatgcgg ttttggcagt acatcaatgg gcgtggatag
      661 cggtttgact cacggggatt tccaagtctc caccccattg acgtcaatgg gagtttgttt
      721 tggcaccaaa atcaacggga ctttccaaaa tgtcgtaaca actccgcccc attgacgcaa
      781 atgggcggta ggcgtgtacg gtgggaggtc tatataagca gagctctctg gctaactaga
      841 gaacccactg cttactggct tatcgaaatt aatacgactc actataggga gacccaagct
      901 ggctagcgtt taaacttaag atgacagcca tcatcaaaga gatcgttagc agaaacaaaa
      961 ggagatatca agaggatgga ttcgacttag acttgaccta tatttatcca aacattattg
     1021 ctatgggatt tcctgcagaa agacttgaag gcgtatacag gaacaatatt gatgatgtag
     1081 taaggttttt ggattcaaag cataaaaacc attacaagat atacaatctt tgtgctgaaa
     1141 gacattatga caccgccaaa tttaattgca gagttgcaca atatcctttt gaagaccata
     1201 acccaccaca gctagaactt atcaaaccct tttgtgaaga tcttgaccaa tggctaagtg
     1261 aagatgacaa tcatgttgca gcaattcact gtaaagctgg aaagggacga actggtgtaa
     1321 tgatatgtgc atatttatta catcggggca aatttttaaa ggcacaagag gccctagatt
     1381 tctatgggga agtaaggacc agagacaaaa agggagtaac tattcccagt cagaggcgct
     1441 atgtgtatta ttatagctac ctgttaaaga atcatctgga ttatagacca gtggcactgt
     1501 tgtttcacaa gatgatgttt gaaactattc caatgttcag tggcggaact tgcaatcctc
     1561 agtttgtggt ctgccagcta aaggtgaaga tatattcctc caattcagga cccacacgac
     1621 gggaagacaa gttcatgtac tttgagttcc ctcagccgtt acctgtgtgt ggtgatatca
     1681 aagtagagtt cttccacaaa cagaacaaga tgctaaaaaa ggacaaaatg tttcactttt
     1741 gggtaaatac attcttcata ccaggaccag aggaaacctc agaaaaagta gaaaatggaa
     1801 gtctatgtga tcaagaaatc gatagcattt gcagtataga gcgtgcagat aatgacaagg
     1861 aatatctagt acttacttta acaaaaaatg atcttgacaa agcaaataaa gacaaagcca
     1921 accgatactt ttctccaaat tttaaggtga agctgtactt cacaaaaaca gtagaggagc
     1981 cgtcaaatcc agaggctagc agttcaactt ctgtaacacc agatgttagt gacaatgaac
     2041 ctgatcatta tagatattct gacaccactg actctgatcc agagaatgaa ccttttgatg
     2101 aagatcagca tacacaaatt acaaaagtcc tcgagaagaa cggcatcaag gccaacttca
     2161 agatccgcca caacatcgag gacggcggcg tgcagctcgc cgaccactac cagcagaaca
     2221 cccccatcgg cgacggcccc gtgctgctgc ccgacaacca ctacctgagc taccagtccg
     2281 ccctgagcaa agaccccaac gagaagcgcg atcacatggt cctgctggag ttcgtgaccg
     2341 ccgccgggat cactctcggc atggacgagc tgtacaagta atctagaggg cccgtttaaa
     2401 cccgctgatc agcctcgact gtgccttcta gttgccagcc atctgttgtt tgcccctccc
     2461 ccgtgccttc cttgaccctg gaaggtgcca ctcccactgt cctttcctaa taaaatgagg
     2521 aaattgcatc gcattgtctg agtaggtgtc attctattct ggggggtggg gtggggcagg
     2581 acagcaaggg ggaggattgg gaagacaata gcaggcatgc tggggatgcg gtgggctcta
     2641 tggcttctga ggcggaaaga accagctggg gctctagggg gtatccccnn nnnnnnnnnn
     2701 nnnnnnnnnn nnnnnnnnnn nnnnnnnnnn nnnnnnnnnn nnnnnnnnnn nnnnnnnnnn
     2761 nnnnnnnnnn nnnnnnnnnn nnnnnnnnnn nnnnnnnnnn nnnnnnnnnn nncnnnnnnn
     2821 nnnnnnnnnn nnnnnnnnnn nnnnnnnnnn nnnnnnnnnn nnnnnnnnnn nnnnnnnnnn
     2881 nnnnnnnnnn nnnnnnnnnn nnnnannnnn nnnnnnnnnn nnnnnnnnnn nnnnnnnnnn
     2941 nnnnnnnnnn nnnncctttg acgttggagt ccacgttctt taatagtgga ctcttgttcc
     3001 aaactggaac aacactcaac cctatctcgg tctattcttt tgatttataa gggattttgc
     3061 cgatttcggc ctattggtta aaaaatgagc tgatttaaca aaaatttaac gcgaattaat
     3121 tctgtggaat gtgtgtcagt tagggtgtgg aaagtcccca ggctccccag caggcagaag
     3181 tatgcaaagc atgcatctca attagtcagc aaccaggtgt ggaaagtccc caggctcccc
     3241 agcaggcaga agtatgcaaa gcatgcatct caattagtca gcaaccatag tcccgcccct
     3301 aactccgccc atcccgcccc taactccgcc cagttccgcc cattctccgc cccatggctg
     3361 actaattttt tttatttatg cagaggccga ggccgcctct gcctctgagc tattccagaa
     3421 gtagtgagga ggcttttttg gaggcctagg cttttgcaaa aagctcccgg gagcttgtat
     3481 atccattttc ggatctgatc aagagacagg atgaggatcg tttcgcatga ttgaacaaga
     3541 tggattgcac gcaggttctc cggccgcttg ggtggagagg ctattcggct atgactgggc
     3601 acaacagaca atcggctgct ctgatgccgc cgtgttccgg ctgtcagcgc aggggcgccc
     3661 ggttcttttt gtcaagaccg acctgtccgg tgccctgaat gaactgcagg acgaggcagc
     3721 gcggctatcg tggctggcca cgacgggcgt tccttgcgca gctgtgctcg acgttgtcac
     3781 tgaagcggga agggactggc tgctattggg cgaagtgccg gggcaggatc tcctgtcatc
     3841 tcaccttgct cctgccgaga aagtatccat catggctgat gcaatgcggc ggctgcatac
     3901 gcttgatccg gctacctgcc cattcgacca ccaagcgaaa catcgcatcg agcgagcacg
     3961 tactcggatg gaagccggtc ttgtcgatca ggatgatctg gacgaagagc atcaggggct
     4021 cgcgccagcc gaactgttcg ccaggctcaa ggcgcgcatg cccgacggcg aggatctcgt
     4081 cgtgacccat ggcgatgcct gcttgccgaa tatcatggtg gaaaatggcc gcttttctgg
     4141 attcatcgac tgtggccggc tgggtgtggc ggaccgctat caggacatag cgttggctac
     4201 ccgtgatatt gctgaagagc ttggcggcga atgggctgac cgcttcctcg tgctttacgg
     4261 tatcgccgct cccgattcgc agcgcatcgc cttctatcgc cttcttgacg agttcttctg
     4321 agcgggactc tggggttcga aatgaccgac caagcgacgc ccaacctgcc atcacgagat
     4381 ttcgattcca ccgccgcctt ctatgaaagg ttgggcttcg gaatcgtttt ccgggacgcc
     4441 ggctggatga tcctccagcg cggggatctc atgctggagt tcttcgccca ccccaacttg
     4501 tttattgcag cttataatgg ttacaaataa agcaatagca tcacaaattt cacaaataaa
     4561 gcattttttt cactgcattc tagttgtggt ttgtccaaac tcatcaatgt atcttatcat
     4621 gtctgtatac cgtcgacctc tagctagagc ttggcgtaat catggtcata gctgtttcct
     4681 gtgtgaaatt gttatccgct cacaattcca cacaacatac gagccggaag cataaagtgt
     4741 aaagcctggg gtgcctaatg agtgagctaa ctcacattaa ttgcgttgcg ctcactgccc
     4801 gctttccagt cgggaaacct gtcgtgccag ctgcattaat gaatcggcca acgcgcgggg
     4861 agaggcggtt tgcgtattgg gcgctcttcc gcttcctcgc tcactgactc gctgcgctcg
     4921 gtcgttcggc tgcggcgagc ggtatcagct cactcaaagg cggtaatacg gttatccaca
     4981 gaatcagggg ataacgcagg aaagaacatg tgagcaaaag gccagcaaaa ggccaggaac
     5041 cgtaaaaagg ccgcgttgct ggcgtttttc cataggctcc gcccccctga cgagcatcac
     5101 aaaaatcgac gctcaagtca gaggtggcga aacccgacag gactataaag ataccaggcg
     5161 tttccccctg gaagctccct cgtgcgctct cctgttccga ccctgccgct taccggatac
     5221 ctgtccgcct ttctcccttc gggaagcgtg gcgctttctc atagctcacg ctgtaggtat
     5281 ctcagttcgg tgtaggtcgt tcgctccaag ctgggctgtg tgcacgaacc ccccgttcag
     5341 cccgaccgct gcgccttatc cggtaactat cgtcttgagt ccaacccggt aagacacgac
     5401 ttatcgccac tggcagcagc cactggtaac aggattagca gagcgaggta tgtaggcggt
     5461 gctacagagt tcttgaagtg gtggcctaac tacggctaca ctagaagaac agtatttggt
     5521 atctgcgctc tgctgaagcc agttaccttc ggaaaaagag ttggtagctc ttgatccggc
     5581 aaacaaacca ccgctggtag cggttttttt gtttgcaagc agcagattac gcgcagaaaa
     5641 aaaggatctc aagaagatcc tttgatcttt tctacggggt ctgacgctca gtggaacgaa
     5701 aactcacgtt aagggatttt ggtcatgaga ttatcaaaaa ggatcttcac ctagatcctt
     5761 ttaaattaaa aatgaagttt taaatcaatc taaagtatat atgagtaaac ttggtctgac
     5821 agttaccaat gcttaatcag tgaggcacct atctcagcga tctgtctatt tcgttcatcc
     5881 atagttgcct gactccccgt cgtgtagata actacgatac gggagggctt accatctggc
     5941 cccagtgctg caatgatacc gcgagaccca cgctcaccgg ctccagattt atcagcaata
     6001 aaccagccag ccggaagggc cgagcgcaga agtggtcctg caactttatc cgcctccatc
     6061 cagtctatta attgttgccg ggaagctaga gtaagtagtt cgccagttaa tagtttgcgc
     6121 aacgttgttg ccattgctac aggcatcgtg gtgtcacgct cgtcgtttgg tatggcttca
     6181 ttcagctccg gttcccaacg atcaaggcga gttacatgat cccccatgtt gtgcaaaaaa
     6241 gcggttagct ccttcggtcc tccgatcgtt gtcagaagta agttggccgc agtgttatca
     6301 ctcatggtta tggcagcact gcataattct cttactgtca tgccatccgt aagatgcttt
     6361 tctgtgactg gtgagtactc aaccaagtca ttctgagaat agtgtatgcg gcgaccgagt
     6421 tgctcttgcc cggcgtcaat acgggataat accgcgccac atagcagaac tttaaaagtg
     6481 ctcatcattg gaaaacgttc ttcggggcga aaactctcaa ggatcttacc gctgttgaga
     6541 tccagttcga tgtaacccac tcgtgcaccc aactgatctt cagcatcttt tactttcacc
     6601 agcgtttctg ggtgagcaaa aacaggaagg caaaatgccg caaaaaaggg aataagggcg
     6661 acacggaaat gttgaatact catactcttc ctttttcaat attattgaag catttatcag
     6721 ggttattgtc tcatgagcgg atacatattt gaatgtattt agaaaaataa acaaataggg
     6781 gttccgcgca catttccccg aaaagtgcca cctgacgtca aaaagtaggt taagccccac
     6841 actaccaaaa tttaagttag atcttctctc tcctagtaaa gttccttcag taaagt
//
